>Addgene plasmid #207824 | pLenti-Cas9-NS-B | addgene full sequence | sequence record 416687 | Addgene NGS Result
GTCGACTTTAAGACCAATGACTTACAAGGCAGCTGTAGATCTTAGCCACTTTTTAAAAGAAAAGGGGGGA
CTGGAAGGGCTAATTCACTCCCAACGAAGACAAGATCTGCTTTTTGCTTGTACTGGGTCTCTCTGGTTAG
ACCAGATCTGAGCCTGGGAGCTCTCTGGCTAACTAGGGAACCCACTGCTTAAGCCTCAATAAAGCTTGCC
TTGAGTGCTTCAAGTAGKKGKKGCCRWSWKWTSYGTGAYTCTGGTAACTAGAGATCCCTCRGCTACTTCC
CTNMTTSGGMCCTCAATCCAGCGGACCTTCCTTCCCGCGGCCTGCTGCCGGCTCTGCGGCCTCTTCCGCG
TCTTCGCCTTCGCCCTCAGACGAGTCGGATCTCCCTTTGGGCCGCCTCCCCGCGTCGACTTTAAGACCAA
TGACTTACAAGGCAGCTGTAGATCTTAGCCACTTTTTAAAAGAAAAGGGGGGACTGGAAGGGCTAATTCA
CTCCCAACGAAGACAAGATCTGCTTTTTGCTTGTACTGGGTCTCTCTGGTTAGACCAGATCTGAGCCTGG
GAGCTCTCTGGCTAACTAGGGAACCCACTGCTTAAGCCTCAATAAAGCTTGCCTTGAGTGCTTCAAGTAG
TGTGTGCCCGTCTGTTGTGTGACTCTGGTAACTAGAGATCCCTCAGACCCTTTTAGTCAGTGTGGAAAAT
CTCTAGCAGGGCCCGTTTAAACCCGCTGATCAGCCTCGACTGTGCCTTCTAGTTGCCAGCCATCTGTTGT
TTGCCCCTCCCCCGTGCCTTCCTTGACCCTGGAAGGTGCCACTCCCACTGTCCTTTCCTAATAAAATGAG
GAAATTGCATCGCATTGTCTGAGTAGGTGTCATTCTATTCTGGGGGGTGGGGTGGGGCAGGACAGCAAGG
GGGAGGATTGGGAAGACAATAGCAGGCATGCTGGGGATGCGGTGGGCTCTATGGCTTCTGAGGCGGAAAG
AACCAGCTGGGGCTCTAGGGGGTATCCCC
[124 nt withheld, positions 1010-1133]
C
[91 nt withheld, positions 1135-1225]
A
[49 nt withheld, positions 1227-1275]
CCTTTGACGTTGGAGTCCACGTTCTTT
[37 nt withheld, positions 1303-1339]
ACCCTATCTCGGTCTATTCTTTTGATTTATAAGGGATTTTGCCGATTTCGGCCTATTGGTTAAAAAATGA
GCTGATTTAACAAAAATTTAACGCGAATTAATTCTGTGGAATGTGTGTCAGTTAGGGTGTGGAAAGTCCC
CAGGCTCCCCAGCAGGCAGAAGTATGCAAAGCATGCATCTCAATTAGTCAGCAACCAGGTGTGGAAAGTC
CCCAGGCTCCCCAGCAGGCAGAAGTATGCAAAGCATGCATCTCAATTAGTCAGCAACCATAGTCCCGCCC
CTAACTCCGCCCATCCCGCCCCTAACTCCGCCCAGTTCCGCCCATTCTCCGCCCCATGGCTGACTAATTT
TTTTTATTTATGCAGAGGCCGAGGCCGCCTCTGCCTCTGAGCTATTCCAGAAGTAGTGAGGAGGCTTTTT
TGGAGGCCTAGGCTTTTGCAAAAAGCTCCCGGGAGCTTGTATATCCATTTTCGGATCTGATCAGCACGTG
TTGACAATTAATCATCGGCATAGTATATCGGCATAGTATAATACGACAAGGTGAGGAACTAAACCATGGC
CAAGTTGACCAGTGCCGTTCCGGTGCTCACCGCGCGCGACGTCGCCGGAGCGGTCGAGTTCTGGACCGAC
CGGCTCGGGTTCTCCCGGGACTTCGTGGAGGACGACTTCGCCGGTGTGGTCCGGGACGACGTGACCCTGT
TCATCAGCGCGGTCCAGGACCAGGTGGTGCCGGACAACACCCTGGCCTGGGTGTGGGTGCGCGGCCTGGA
CGAGCTGTACGCCGAGTGGTCGGAGGTCGTGTCCACGAACTTCCGGGACGCCTCCGGGCCGGCCATGACC
GAGATCGGCGAGCAGCCGTGGGGGCGGGAGTTCGCCCTGCGCGACCCGGCCGGCAACTGCGTGCACTTCG
TGGCCGAGGAGCAGGACTGACACGTGCTACGAGATTTCGATTCCACCGCCGCCTTCTATGAAAGGTTGGG
CTTCGGAATCGTTTTCCGGGACGCCGGCTGGATGATCCTCCAGCGCGGGGATCTCATGCTGGAGTTCTTC
GCCCACCCCAACTTGTTTATTGCAGCTTATAATGGTTACAAATAAAGCAATAGCATCACAAATTTCACAA
ATAAAGCATTTTTTTCACTGCATTCTAGTTGTGGTTTGTCCAAACTCATCAATGTATCTTATCATGTCTG
TATACCGTCGACCTCTAGCTAGAGCTTGGCGTAATCATGGTCATAGCTGTTTCCTGTGTGAAATTGTTAT
CCGCTCACAATTCCACACAACATACGAGCCGGAAGCATAAAGTGTAAAGCCTGGGGTGCCTAATGAGTGA
GCTAACTCACATTAATTGCGTTGCGCTCACTGCCCGCTTTCCAGTCGGGAAACCTGTCGTGCCAGCTGCA
TTAATGAATCGGCCAACGCGCGGGGAGAGGCGGTTTGCGTATTGGGCGCTCTTCCGCTTCCTCGCTCACT
GACTCGCTGCGCTCGGTCGTTCGGCTGCGGCGAGCGGTATCAGCTCACTCAAAGGCGGTAATACGGTTAT
CCACAGAATCAGGGGATAACGCAGGAAAGAACATGTGAGCAAAAGGCCAGCAAAAGGCCAGGAACCGTAA
AAAGGCCGCGTTGCTGGCGTTTTTCCATAGGCTCCGCCCCCCTGACGAGCATCACAAAAATCGACGCTCA
AGTCAGAGGTGGCGAAACCCGACAGGACTATAAAGATACCAGGCGTTTCCCCCTGGAAGCTCCCTCGTGC
GCTCTCCTGTTCCGACCCTGCCGCTTACCGGATACCTGTCCGCCTTTCTCCCTTCGGGAAGCGTGGCGCT
TTCTCATAGCTCACGCTGTAGGTATCTCAGTTCGGTGTAGGTCGTTCGCTCCAAGCTGGGCTGTGTGCAC
GAACCCCCCGTTCAGCCCGACCGCTGCGCCTTATCCGGTAACTATCGTCTTGAGTCCAACCCGGTAAGAC
ACGACTTATCGCCACTGGCAGCAGCCACTGGTAACAGGATTAGCAGAGCGAGGTATGTAGGCGGTGCTAC
AGAGTTCTTGAAGTGGTGGCCTAACTACGGCTACACTAGAAGAACAGTATTTGGTATCTGCGCTCTGCTG
AAGCCAGTTACCTTCGGAAAAAGAGTTGGTAGCTCTTGATCCGGCAAACAAACCACCGCTGGTAGCGGTG
GTTTTTTTGTTTGCAAGCAGCAGATTACGCGCAGAAAAAAAGGATCTCAAGAAGATCCTTTGATCTTTTC
TACGGGGTCTGACGCTCAGTGGAACGAAAACTCACGTTAAGGGATTTTGGTCATGAGATTATCAAAAAGG
ATCTTCACCTAGATCCTTTTAAATTAAAAATGAAGTTTTAAATCAATCTAAAGTATATATGAGTAAACTT
GGTCTGACAGTTACCAATGCTTAATCAGTGAGGCACCTATCTCAGCGATCTGTCTATTTCGTTCATCCAT
AGTTGCCTGACTCCCCGTCGTGTAGATAACTACGATACGGGAGGGCTTACCATCTGGCCCCAGTGCTGCA
ATGATACCGCGAGACCCACGCTCACCGGCTCCAGATTTATCAGCAATAAACCAGCCAGCCGGAAGGGCCG
AGCGCAGAAGTGGTCCTGCAACTTTATCCGCCTCCATCCAGTCTATTAATTGTTGCCGGGAAGCTAGAGT
AAGTAGTTCGCCAGTTAATAGTTTGCGCAACGTTGTTGCCATTGCTACAGGCATCGTGGTGTCACGCTCG
TCGTTTGGTATGGCTTCATTCAGCTCCGGTTCCCAACGATCAAGGCGAGTTACATGATCCCCCATGTTGT
GCAAAAAAGCGGTTAGCTCCTTCGGTCCTCCGATCGTTGTCAGAAGTAAGTTGGCCGCAGTGTTATCACT
CATGGTTATGGCAGCACTGCATAATTCTCTTACTGTCATGCCATCCGTAAGATGCTTTTCTGTGACTGGT
GAGTACTCAACCAAGTCATTCTGAGAATAGTGTATGCGGCGACCGAGTTGCTCTTGCCCGGCGTCAATAC
GGGATAATACCGCGCCACATAGCAGAACTTTAAAAGTGCTCATCATTGGAAAACGTTCTTCGGGGCGAAA
ACTCTCAAGGATCTTACCGCTGTTGAGATCCAGTTCGATGTAACCCACTCGTGCACCCAACTGATCTTCA
GCATCTTTTACTTTCACCAGCGTTTCTGGGTGAGCAAAAACAGGAAGGCAAAATGCCGCAAAAAAGGGAA
TAAGGGCGACACGGAAATGTTGAATACTCATACTCTTCCTTTTTCAATATTATTGAAGCATTTATCAGGG
TTATTGTCTCATGAGCGGATACATATTTGAATGTATTTAGAAAAATAAACAAATAGGGGTTCCGCGCACA
TTTCCCCGAAAAGTGCCACCTGACGTCGACGGATCGGGAGATCTCCCGATCCCCTATGGTGCACTCTCAG
TACAATCTGCTCTGATGCCGCATAGTTAAGCCAGTATCTGCTCCCTGCTTGTGTGTTGGAGGTCGCTGAG
TAGTGCGCGAGCAAAATTTAAGCTACAACAAGGCAAGGCTTGACCGACAATTGCATGAAGAATCTGCTTA
GGGTTAGGCGTTTTGCGCTGCTTCGCGATGTACGGGCCAGATATACGCGTTGACATTGATTATTGACTAG
TTATTAATAGTAATCAATTACGGGGTCATTAGTTCATAGCCCATATATGGAGTTCCGCGTTACATAACTT
ACGGTAAATGGCCCGCCTGGCTGACCGCCCAACGACCCCCGCCCATTGACGTCAATAATGACGTATGTTC
CCATAGTAACGCCAATAGGGACTTTCCATTGACGTCAATGGGTGGAGTATTTACGGTAAACTGCCCACTT
GGCAGTACATCAAGTGTATCATATGCCAAGTACGCCCCCTATTGACGTCAATGACGGTAAATGGCCCGCC
TGGCATTATGCCCAGTACATGACCTTATGGGACTTTCCTACTTGGCAGTACATCTACGTATTAGTCATCG
CTATTACCATGGTGATGCGGTTTTGGCAGTACATCAATGGGCGTGGATAGCGGTTTGACTCACGGGGATT
TCCAAGTCTCCACCCCATTGACGTCAATGGGAGTTTGTTTTGGCACCAAAATCAACGGGACTTTCCAAAA
TGTCGTAACAACTCCGCCCCATTGACGCAAATGGGCGGTAGGCGTGTACGGTGGGAGGTCTATATAAGCA
GCGCGTTTTGCCTGTACTGGGTCTCTCTGGTTAGACCAGATCTGAGCCTGGGAGCTCTCTGGCTAACTAG
GGAACCCACTGCTTAAGCCTCAATAAAGCTTGCCTTGAGTGCTTCAAGTAGTGTGTGCCCGTCTGTTGTG
TGACTCTGGTAACTAGAGATCCCTCAGACCCTTTTAGTCAGTGTGGAAAATCTCTAGCAGTGGCGCCCGA
ACAGGGACTTGAAAGCGAAAGGGAAACCAGAGGAGCTCTCTCGACGCAGGACTCGGCTTGCTGAAGCGCG
CACGGCAAGAGGCGAGGGGCGGCGACTGGTGAGTACGCCAAAAATTTTGACTAGCGGAGGCTAGAAGGAG
AGAGATGGGTGCGAGAGCGTCAGTATTAAGCGGGGGAGAATTAGATCGCGATGGGAAAAAATTCGGTTAA
GGCCAGGGGGAAAGAAAAAATATAAATTAAAACATATAGTATGGGCAAGCAGGGAGCTAGAACGATTCGC
AGTTAATCCTGGCCTGTTAGAAACATCAGAAGGCTGTAGACAAATACTGGGACAGCTACAACCATCCCTT
CAGACAGGATCAGAAGAACTTAGATCATTATATAATACAGTAGCAACCCTCTATTGTGTGCATCAAAGGA
TAGAGATAAAAGACACCAAGGAAGCTTTAGACAAGATAGAGGAAGAGCAAAACAAAAGTAAGACCACCGC
ACAGCAAGCGGCCGCTGATCTTCAGACCTGGAGGAGGAGATATGAGGGACAATTGGAGAAGTGAATTATA
TAAATATAAAGTAGTAAAAATTGAACCATTAGGAGTAGCACCCACCAAGGCAAAGAGAAGAGTGGTGCAG
AGAGAAAAAAGAGCAGTGGGAATAGGAGCTTTGTTCCTTGGGTTCTTGGGAGCAGCAGGAAGCACTATGG
GCGCAGCGTCAATGACGCTGACGGTACAGGCCAGACAATTATTGTCTGGTATAGTGCAGCAGCAGAACAA
TTTGCTGAGGGCTATTGAGGCGCAACAGCATCTGTTGCAACTCACAGTCTGGGGCATCAAGCAGCTCCAG
GCAAGAATCCTGGCTGTGGAAAGATACCTAAAGGATCAACAGCTCCTGGGGATTTGGGGTTGCTCTGGAA
AACTCATTTGCACCACTGCTGTGCCTTGGAATGCTAGTTGGAGTAATAAATCTCTGGAACAGATTTGGAA
TCACACGACCTGGATGGAGTGGGACAGAGAAATTAACAATTACACAAGCTTAATACACTCCTTAATTGAA
GAATCGCAAAACCAGCAAGAAAAGAATGAACAAGAATTATTGGAATTAGATAAATGGGCAAGTTTGTGGA
ATTGGTTTAACATAACAAATTGGCTGTGGTATATAAAATTATTCATAATGATAGTAGGAGGCTTGGTAGG
TTTAAGAATAGTTTTTGCTGTACTTTCTATAGTGAATAGAGTTAGGCAGGGATATTCACCATTATCGTTT
CAGACCCACCTCCCAACCCCGAGGGGACCCGACAGGCCCGAAGGAATAGAAGAAGAAGGTGGAGAGAGAG
ACAGAGACAGATCCATTCGATTAGTGAACGGATCGGCACTGCGTGCGCCAATTCTGCAGACAAATGGCAG
TATTCATCCACAATTTTAAAAGAAAAGGGGGGATTGGGGGGTACAGTGCAGGGGAAAGAATAGTAGACAT
AATAGCAACAGACATACAAACTAAAGAATTACAAAAACAAATTACAAAAATTCAAAATTTTCGGGTTTAT
TACAGGGACAGCAGAGATCCAGTTTGGTTAATTAAGGTACCGAGGGCCTATTTCCCATGATTCCTTCATA
TTTGCATATACGATACAAGGCTGTTAGAGAGATAATTAGAATTAATTTGACTGTAAACACAAAGATATTA
GTACAAAATACGTGACGTAGAAAGTAATAATTTCTTGGGTAGTTTGCAGTTTTAAAATTATGTTTTAAAA
TGGACTATCATATGCTTACCGTAACTTGAAAGTATTTCGATTTCTTGGCTTCATATATCTTGTGGAAAGG
ACGAAACACCGGTCATCAAGGAGCATTCCGTGTTTTAGAGCTAGAAATAGCAAGTTAAAATAAGGCTAGT
CCGTTATCAACTTGAAAAAGTGGCACCGAGTCGGTGCTTTTTTGAATTCGCTAGCTAGGTCTTGAAAGGA
GTGGGAATTGGCTCCGGTGCCCGTCAGTGGGCAGAGCGCACATCGCCCACAGTCCCCGAGAAGTTGGGGG
GAGGGGTCGGCAATTGATCCGGTGCCTAGAGAAGGTGGCGCGGGGTAAACTGGGAAAGTGATGTCGTGTA
CTGGCTCCGCCTTTTTCCCGAGGGTGGGGGAGAACCGTATATAAGTGCAGTAGTCGCCGTGAACGTTCTT
TTTCGCAACGGGTTTGCCGCCAGAACACAGGACCGGTTCTAGAGCGCTGCCACCATGGACAAGAAGTACA
GCATCGGCCTGGACATCGGCACCAACTCTGTGGGCTGGGCCGTGATCACCGACGAGTACAAGGTGCCCAG
CAAGAAATTCAAGGTGCTGGGCAACACCGACCGGCACAGCATCAAGAAGAACCTGATCGGAGCCCTGCTG
TTCGACAGCGGCGAAACAGCCGAGGCCACCCGGCTGAAGAGAACCGCCAGAAGAAGATACACCAGACGGA
AGAACCGGATCTGCTATCTGCAAGAGATCTTCAGCAACGAGATGGCCAAGGTGGACGACAGCTTCTTCCA
CAGACTGGAAGAGTCCTTCCTGGTGGAAGAGGATAAGAAGCACGAGCGGCACCCCATCTTCGGCAACATC
GTGGACGAGGTGGCCTACCACGAGAAGTACCCCACCATCTACCACCTGAGAAAGAAACTGGTGGACAGCA
CCGACAAGGCCGACCTGCGGCTGATCTATCTGGCCCTGGCCCACATGATCAAGTTCCGGGGCCACTTCCT
GATCGAGGGCGACCTGAACCCCGACAACAGCGACGTGGACAAGCTGTTCATCCAGCTGGTGCAGACCTAC
AACCAGCTGTTCGAGGAAAACCCCATCAACGCCAGCGGCGTGGACGCCAAGGCCATCCTGTCTGCCAGAC
TGAGCAAGAGCAGACGGCTGGAAAATCTGATCGCCCAGCTGCCCGGCGAGAAGAAGAATGGCCTGTTCGG
AAACCTGATTGCCCTGAGCCTGGGCCTGACCCCCAACTTCAAGAGCAACTTCGACCTGGCCGAGGATGCC
AAACTGCAGCTGAGCAAGGACACCTACGACGACGACCTGGACAACCTGCTGGCCCAGATCGGCGACCAGT
ACGCCGACCTGTTTCTGGCCGCCAAGAACCTGTCCGACGCCATCCTGCTGAGCGACATCCTGAGAGTGAA
CACCGAGATCACCAAGGCCCCCCTGAGCGCCTCTATGATCAAGAGATACGACGAGCACCACCAGGACCTG
ACCCTGCTGAAAGCTCTCGTGCGGCAGCAGCTGCCTGAGAAGTACAAAGAGATTTTCTTCGACCAGAGCA
AGAACGGCTACGCCGGCTACATTGACGGCGGAGCCAGCCAGGAAGAGTTCTACAAGTTCATCAAGCCCAT
CCTGGAAAAGATGGACGGCACCGAGGAACTGCTCGTGAAGCTGAACAGAGAGGACCTGCTGCGGAAGCAG
CGGACCTTCGACAACGGCAGCATCCCCCACCAGATCCACCTGGGAGAGCTGCACGCCATTCTGCGGCGGC
AGGAAGATTTTTACCCATTCCTGAAGGACAACCGGGAAAAGATCGAGAAGATCCTGACCTTCCGCATCCC
CTACTACGTGGGCCCTCTGGCCAGGGGAAACAGCAGATTCGCCTGGATGACCAGAAAGAGCGAGGAAACC
ATCACCCCCTGGAACTTCGAGGAAGTGGTGGACAAGGGCGCTTCCGCCCAGAGCTTCATCGAGCGGATGA
CCAACTTCGATAAGAACCTGCCCAACGAGAAGGTGCTGCCCAAGCACAGCCTGCTGTACGAGTACTTCAC
CGTGTATAACGAGCTGACCAAAGTGAAATACGTGACCGAGGGAATGAGAAAGCCCGCCTTCCTGAGCGGC
GAGCAGAAAAAGGCCATCGTGGACCTGCTGTTCAAGACCAACCGGAAAGTGACCGTGAAGCAGCTGAAAG
AGGACTACTTCAAGAAAATCGAGTGCTTCGACTCCGTGGAAATCTCCGGCGTGGAAGATCGGTTCAACGC
CTCCCTGGGCACATACCACGATCTGCTGAAAATTATCAAGGACAAGGACTTCCTGGACAATGAGGAAAAC
GAGGACATTCTGGAAGATATCGTGCTGACCCTGACACTGTTTGAGGACAGAGAGATGATCGAGGAACGGC
TGAAAACCTATGCCCACCTGTTCGACGACAAAGTGATGAAGCAGCTGAAGCGGCGGAGATACACCGGCTG
GGGCAGGCTGAGCCGGAAGCTGATCAACGGCATCCGGGACAAGCAGTCCGGCAAGACAATCCTGGATTTC
CTGAAGTCCGACGGCTTCGCCAACAGAAACTTCATGCAGCTGATCCACGACGACAGCCTGACCTTTAAAG
AGGACATCCAGAAAGCCCAGGTGTCCGGCCAGGGCGATAGCCTGCACGAGCACATTGCCAATCTGGCCGG
CAGCCCCGCCATTAAGAAGGGCATCCTGCAGACAGTGAAGGTGGTGGACGAGCTCGTGAAAGTGATGGGC
CGGCACAAGCCCGAGAACATCGTGATCGAAATGGCCAGAGAGAACCAGACCACCCAGAAGGGACAGAAGA
ACAGCCGCGAGAGAATGAAGCGGATCGAAGAGGGCATCAAAGAGCTGGGCAGCCAGATCCTGAAAGAACA
CCCCGTGGAAAACACCCAGCTGCAGAACGAGAAGCTGTACCTGTACTACCTGCAGAATGGGCGGGATATG
TACGTGGACCAGGAACTGGACATCAACCGGCTGTCCGACTACGATGTGGACCATATCGTGCCTCAGAGCT
TTCTGAAGGACGACTCCATCGACAACAAGGTGCTGACCAGAAGCGACAAGAACCGGGGCAAGAGCGACAA
CGTGCCCTCCGAAGAGGTCGTGAAGAAGATGAAGAACTACTGGCGGCAGCTGCTGAACGCCAAGCTGATT
ACCCAGAGAAAGTTCGACAATCTGACCAAGGCCGAGAGAGGCGGCCTGAGCGAACTGGATAAGGCCGGCT
TCATCAAGAGACAGCTGGTGGAAACCCGGCAGATCACAAAGCACGTGGCACAGATCCTGGACTCCCGGAT
GAACACTAAGTACGACGAGAATGACAAGCTGATCCGGGAAGTGAAAGTGATCACCCTGAAGTCCAAGCTG
GTGTCCGATTTCCGGAAGGATTTCCAGTTTTACAAAGTGCGCGAGATCAACAACTACCACCACGCCCACG
ACGCCTACCTGAACGCCGTCGTGGGAACCGCCCTGATCAAAAAGTACCCTAAGCTGGAAAGCGAGTTCGT
GTACGGCGACTACAAGGTGTACGACGTGCGGAAGATGATCGCCAAGAGCGAGCAGGAAATCGGCAAGGCT
ACCGCCAAGTACTTCTTCTACAGCAACATCATGAACTTTTTCAAGACCGAGATTACCCTGGCCAACGGCG
AGATCCGGAAGCGGCCTCTGATCGAGACAAACGGCGAAACCGGGGAGATCGTGTGGGATAAGGGCCGGGA
TTTTGCCACCGTGCGGAAAGTGCTGAGCATGCCCCAAGTGAATATCGTGAAAAAGACCGAGGTGCAGACA
GGCGGCTTCAGCAAAGAGTCTATCCTGCCCAAGAGGAACAGCGATAAGCTGATCGCCAGAAAGAAGGACT
GGGACCCTAAGAAGTACGGCGGCTTCGACAGCCCCACCGTGGCCTATTCTGTGCTGGTGGTGGCCAAAGT
GGAAAAGGGCAAGTCCAAGAAACTGAAGAGTGTGAAAGAGCTGCTGGGGATCACCATCATGGAAAGAAGC
AGCTTCGAGAAGAATCCCATCGACTTTCTGGAAGCCAAGGGCTACAAAGAAGTGAAAAAGGACCTGATCA
TCAAGCTGCCTAAGTACTCCCTGTTCGAGCTGGAAAACGGCCGGAAGAGAATGCTGGCCTCTGCCGGCGA
ACTGCAGAAGGGAAACGAACTGGCCCTGCCCTCCAAATATGTGAACTTCCTGTACCTGGCCAGCCACTAT
GAGAAGCTGAAGGGCTCCCCCGAGGATAATGAGCAGAAACAGCTGTTTGTGGAACAGCACAAGCACTACC
TGGACGAGATCATCGAGCAGATCAGCGAGTTCTCCAAGAGAGTGATCCTGGCCGACGCTAATCTGGACAA
AGTGCTGTCCGCCTACAACAAGCACCGGGATAAGCCCATCAGAGAGCAGGCCGAGAATATCATCCACCTG
TTTACCCTGACCAATCTGGGAGCCCCTGCCGCCTTCAAGTACTTTGACACCACCATCGACCGGAAGAGGT
ACACCAGCACCAAAGAGGTGCTGGACGCCACCCTGATCCACCAGAGCATCACCGGCCTGTACGAGACACG
GATCGACCTGTCTCAGCTGGGAGGCGACAAGCGACCTGCCGCCACAAAGAAGGCTGGACAGGCTAAGAAG
AAGAAAGATTACAAAGACGATGACGATAAGGGATCCGGCGCAACAAACTTCTCTCTGCTGAAACAAGCCG
GAGATGTCGAAGAGAATCCTGGACCGATGGCCAAGCCTTTGTCTCAAGAAGAATCCACCCTCATTGAAAG
AGCAACGGCTACAATCAACAGCATCCCCATCTCTGAAGACTACAGCGTCGCCAGCGCAGCTCTCTCTAGC
GACGGCCGCATCTTCACTGGTGTCAATGTATATCATTTTACTGGGGGACCTTGTGCAGAACTCGTGGTGC
TGGGCACTGCTGCTGCTGCGGCAGCTGGCAACCTGACTTGTATCGTCGCGATCGGAAATGAGAACAGGGG
CATCTTGAGCCCCTGCGGACGGTGCCGACAGGTGCTTCTCGATCTGCATCCTGGGATCAAAGCCATAGTG
AAGGACAGTGATGGACAGCCGACGGCAGTTGGGATTCGTGAATTGCTGCCCTCTGGTTATGTGTGGGAGG
GCTAAACGCGTTAAGTCGACAATCAACCTCTGGATTACAAAATTTGTGAAAGATTGACTGGTATTCTTAA
CTATGTTGCTCCTTTTACGCTATGTGGATACGCTGCTTTAATGCCTTTGTATCATGCTATTGCTTCCCGT
ATGGCTTTCATTTTCTCCTCCTTGTATAAATCCTGGTTGCTGTCTCTTTATGAGGAGTTGTGGCCCGTTG
TCAGGCAACGTGGCGTGGTGTGCACTGTGTTTGCTGACGCAACCCCCACTGGTTGGGGCATTGCCACCAC
CTGTCAGCTCCTTTCCGGGACTTTCGCTTTCCCCCTCCCTATTGCCACGGCGGAACTCATCGCCGCCTGC
CTTGCCCGCTGCTGGACAGGGGCTCGGCTGTTGGGCACTGACAATTCCGTGGTGTTGTCGGGGAAATCAT
CGTCCTTTCCTTGGCTGCTCGCCTGTGTTGCCACCTGGATTCTGCGCGGGACGTCCTTCTGCTACGTCCC
TTCGGCCCTCAATCCAGCGGACCTTCCTTCCCGCGGCCTGCTGCCGGCTCTGCGGCCTCTTCCGCGTCTT
CGCCTTCGCCCTCAGACGAGTCGGATCTCCCTTTGGGCCGCCTCCCCGC
Features (pLannotate 1.2.2; 36 found; start..end, strand, type, name):
    124..184     +  ncRNA          mir-TAR: Accession: RF00250 - Trans-activation response element (TAR)
    285..403     +  misc_feature   WPRE (fragment): woodchuck hepatitis virus posttranscriptional regulatory element
    454..473     +  misc_feature   cPPT/CTS (fragment): central polypurine tract and central termination sequence of HIV-1
    475..708     +  LTR            3' LTR (ΔU3): self-inactivating 3' long terminal repeat (LTR) from HIV-1
    740..964     +  polyA_signal   bGH poly(A) signal: bovine growth hormone polyadenylation signal
    968..989     +  promoter       SV40 promoter (fragment): SV40 enhancer and early promoter
   1010..1438    +  rep_origin     f1 ori (sequence partly withheld): f1 bacteriophage origin of replication; arrow indicates direction of (+) strand synthesis
   1452..1781    +  promoter       SV40 promoter: SV40 enhancer and early promoter
   1829..1876    +  promoter       EM7 promoter: synthetic bacterial promoter&nbsp
   1895..2269    +  CDS            BleoR: antibiotic-binding protein; Sh ble from Streptoalloteichus hindustanus; confers resistance to bleomycin, phleomycin, and Zeocin™
   2279..2404    +  CDS            ble (fragment): BLE_KLEPN - Experimental evidence at protein level: Swiss-Prot protein existence level 1. Binding protein with a strong affinity to the bleomycin family of antibiotics. Binds to CL990; an antimitotic-antibiotic compound. From Klebsiella pneumoniae.
   2399..2520    +  polyA_signal   SV40 poly(A) signal: SV40 polyadenylation signal
   2591..2613    -  protein_bind   lac operator (fragment): The lac repressor binds to the lac operator to inhibit transcription in E. coli. This inhibition can be relieved by adding lactose or isopropyl-β-D-thiogalactopyranoside (IPTG). lac repressor encoded by lacI
   2617..2647    -  promoter       lac promoter: promoter for the E. coli lac operon
   2662..2683    -  protein_bind   CAP binding site: CAP binding activates transcription in the presence of cAMP. E. coli catabolite activator protein
   2696..2788    -  CDS            lacI (fragment): lac repressor; lacI; The lac repressor binds to the lac operator to inhibit transcription in E. coli. This inhibition can be relieved by adding lactose or isopropyl-β-D-thiogalactopyranoside (IPTG).
   2971..3559    -  rep_origin     ori: high-copy-number ColE1/pMB1/pBR322/pUC origin of replication
   3730..4590    -  CDS            AmpR: β-lactamase; bla; confers resistance to ampicillin, carbenicillin, and related antibiotics
   4591..4695    -  promoter       AmpR promoter: bla
   4754..4806    -  misc_feature   bom (fragment): basis of mobility region from pBR322
   4961..5340    +  enhancer       CMV enhancer: human cytomegalovirus immediate early enhancer
   5341..5540    +  promoter       CMV promoter: human cytomegalovirus (CMV) immediate early promoter
   5558..5738    +  LTR            5' LTR (truncated): truncated 5' long terminal repeat (LTR) from HIV-1
   5785..5910    +  misc_feature   HIV-1 Ψ: packaging signal of human immunodeficiency virus type 1
   5894..6257    +  CDS            HIV-1 gag (fragment): gag protein from human immunodeficiency virus 1; gag
   6403..6636    +  misc_feature   RRE: The Rev response element (RRE) of HIV-1 allows for Rev-dependent mRNA export from the nucleus to the cytoplasm.
   7013..7113    +  CDS            Rev (fragment): human immunodeficiency virus 1 (HIV-1) Rev protein; rev; enhances nuclear export of unspliced and incompletely spliced viral mRNAs
   7163..7280    +  misc_feature   cPPT/CTS: central polypurine tract and central termination sequence of HIV-1
   7331..7571    +  promoter       U6 promoter: RNA polymerase III promoter for human U6 snRNA
   7601..7676    +  misc_RNA       gRNA scaffold: guide RNA scaffold for the Streptococcus pyogenes CRISPR/Cas9 system
   7694..7712    +  CDS            small t antigen (fragment): SV40 (simian virus 40) small t antigen
   7738..7949    +  promoter       EF-1α core promoter: core promoter for human elongation factor EF-1α
   7974..12077   +  CDS            Cas9: Cas9 (Csn1) endonuclease from the Streptococcus pyogenes Type II CRISPR/Cas system generates RNA-guided double strand breaks in DNA
  12216..12614   +  CDS            BSD: blasticidin S deaminase; Aspergillus terreus BSD; confers resistance to blasticidin
  12630..13218   +  misc_feature   WPRE: woodchuck hepatitis virus posttranscriptional regulatory element
  13214..139     +  CDS            nef (fragment) (across the origin): NEF_HV1LA - Experimental evidence at protein level: Swiss-Prot protein existence level 1. Extracellular Nef protein targets CD4(+) T-lymphocytes for apoptosis by interacting with CXCR4 surface receptors. From Human immunodeficiency virus type 1 group M subtype B (isolate Lai) (HIV-1).
