[The description below was written by a language model from this plasmid's Addgene catalogue record and pLannotate feature annotations shown in this document.]
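Description:
pLenti-Cas9-NS-B is an all-in-one lentiviral CRISPR vector of about 13.2 kb, built on the pLenti-Cas9 backbone, that delivers Streptococcus pyogenes Cas9 together with a non-specific (non-targeting control) sgRNA. It is propagated in E. coli through a high-copy ColE1/pUC-type origin with ampicillin resistance (AmpR). The backbone also carries an f1 origin and an SV40/EM7-driven BleoR cassette with an SV40 poly(A) signal, both lying outside the viral transfer region.

The transfer cassette has a third-generation, self-inactivating layout. A CMV enhancer/promoter replaces the U3 region upstream of a truncated HIV-1 5' LTR to drive genomic RNA production in packaging cells. This is followed by the Ψ packaging signal with a partial gag sequence, the Rev response element for nuclear export, and the cPPT/CTS, which aids nuclear import. The cassette ends in a ΔU3 3' LTR followed by a bGH poly(A) signal. Between these elements, a human U6 RNA polymerase III promoter transcribes the control guide fused to the SpCas9 gRNA scaffold, and an EF-1α core promoter drives the Cas9 coding sequence. The catalogue lists a C-terminal FLAG tag, although it is not annotated in the feature table. A blasticidin S deaminase gene (BSD) sits downstream of Cas9 in the same orientation with no separate promoter annotated, so it is presumably co-expressed with Cas9; the record does not annotate the linking element. A WPRE downstream enhances transcript expression.

The construct provides blasticidin-selectable, stable Cas9 expression in transduced human cells and serves as a negative control alongside gene-targeting versions of the same vector in knockout experiments.
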