Addgene plasmid #207824: pLenti-Cas9-NS-B
Purpose: Dual expression of Cas9 and non-specific sgRNA
Depositing lab: Ben Major. Depositing organization: Washington University in Saint Louis. Publication: Proximity proteomic analysis of the NRF family reveals the Parkinson's disease protein ZNF746/PARIS as a co-complexed repressor of NRF2. LaPak KM, Saeidi S, Bok I, Wamsley NT, Plutzer IB, Bhatt DP, Luo J, Ashrafi G, Ben Major M. Sci Signal. 2023 Dec 12;16(815):eadi9018. doi: 10.1126/scisignal.adi9018. Epub 2023 Dec 12. PubMed 38085818.
Backbone
  Vector backbone: pLenti-Cas9
  Vector type: Lentiviral, CRISPR
  Selectable markers: Blasticidin
Growth in bacteria
  Bacterial resistance: Ampicillin, 100 μg/mL
  Growth temperature: 37°C
  Growth strain: NEB Stable
  Copy number: High Copy
Gene/Insert
  Gene/Insert name: non-specific sgRNA
  gRNA/shRNA sequence: GTCATCAAGGAGCATTCCGT
  Species: H. sapiens (human)
  Promoter: EF-1a; U6
  Tag / fusion protein: FLAG (C terminal on insert)
  Cloning method: Gibson Cloning
Terms and licenses: Academic/Nonprofit Terms; Industry Terms: Not Available to Industry
How to cite: pLenti-Cas9-NS-B was a gift from Ben Major (Addgene plasmid # 207824 ; http://n2t.net/addgene:207824 ; RRID:Addgene_207824)
